>Addgene plasmid #209478 | EC70210 | addgene full sequence | sequence record 413868 | Addgene NGS Result
GAAGTGGTTTAAACTATCAGTGTTTGACAGGATATATTGGCGGGTAAACCTAAGAGAAAAGAGCGTTTAT
TAGAATAATCGGATATTTAAAAGGGCGTGAAAAGGTTTATCCGTTCGTCCATTTGTATGTGCATGCCAAC
CACAGGGTTCCCCAGATCAGGCGCTGGCTGCTGAACCCCCAGCCGGAACTGACCCCACAAGGCCCTAGCG
TTTGCAATGCACCAGGTCATCATTGACCCAGGCGTGTTCCACCAGGCCGCTGCCTCGCAACTCTTCGCAG
GCTTCGCCGACCTGCTCGCGCCACTTCTTCACGCGGGTGGAATCCGATCCGCACATGAGGCGGAAGGTTT
CCAGCTTGAGCGGGTACGGCTCCCGGTGCGAGCTGAAATAGTCGAACATCCGTCGGGCCGTCGGCGACAG
CTTGCGGTACTTCTCCCATATGAATTTCGTGTAGTGGTCGCCAGCAAACAGCACGACGATTTCCTCGTCG
ATCAGGACCTGGCAACGGGACGTTTTCTTGCCACGGTCCAGGACGCGGAAGCGGTGCAGCAGCGACACCG
ATTCCAGGTGCCCAACGCGGTCGGACGTGAAGCCCATCGCCGTCGCCTGTAGGCGCGACAGGCATTCCTC
GGCCTTCGTGTAATACCGGCCATTGATCGACCAGCCCAGGTCCTGGCAAAGCTCGTAGAACGTGAAGGTG
ATCGGCTCGCCGATAGGGGTGCGCTTCGCGTACTCCAACACCTGCTGCCACACCAGTTCGTCATCGTCGG
CCCGCAGCTCGACGCCGGTGTAGGTGATCTTCACGTCCTTGTTGACGTGGAAAATGACCTTGTTTTGCAG
CGCCTCGCGCGGGATTTTCTTGTTGCGCGTGGTGAACAGGGCAGAGCGGGCCGTGTCGTTTGGCATCGCT
CGCATCGTGTCCGGCCACGGCGCAATATCGAACAAGGAAAGCTGCATTTCCTTGATCTGCTGCTTCGTGT
GTTTCAGCAACGCGGCCTGCTTGGCCTCGCTGACCTGTTTTGCCAGGTCCTCGCCGGCGGTTTTTCGCTT
CTTGGTCGTCATAGTTCCTCGCGTGTCGATGGTCATCGACTTCGCCAAACCTGCCGCCTCCTGTTCAAGA
CGACGCGAACGCTCCACGGCGGCCGATGGCGCGGGCAGGGCAGGGGGAGCCAGTTGCACGCTGTCGCGCT
CGATCTTGGCCGTAGCTTGCTGGACCATCGAGCCGACGGACTGGAAGGTTTCGCGGGGCGCACGCATGAC
GGTGCGGCTTGCGATGGTTTCGGCATCCTCGGCGGAAAACCCCGCGTCGATCAGTTCTTGCCTGTATGCC
TTCCGGTCAAACGTCCGATTCATTCACCCTCCTTGCGGGATTGCCCCGACTCACGCCGGGGCAATGTGCC
CTTATTCCTGATTTGACCCGCCTGGTGCCTTGGTGTCCAGATAATCCACCTTATCGGCAATGAAGTCGGT
CCCGTAGACCGTCTGGCCGTCCTTCTCGTACTTGGTATTCCGAATCTTGCCCTGCACGAATACCAGCGAC
CCCTTGCCCAAATACTTGCCGTGGGCCTCGGCCTGAGAGCCAAAACACTTGATGCGGAAGAAGTCGGTGC
GCTCCTGCTTGTCGCCGGCATCGTTGCGCCACATCTAGGATCTGCCAGGAACCGTAAAAAGGCCGCGTTG
CTGGCGTTTTTCCATAGGCTCCGCCCCCCTGACGAGCATCACAAAAATCGACGCTCAAGTCAGAGGTGGC
GAAACCCGACAGGACTATAAAGATACCAGGCGTTTCCCCCTGGAAGCTCCCTCGTGCGCTCTCCTGTTCC
GACCCTGCCGCTTACCGGATACCTGTCCGCCTTTCTCCCTTCGGGAAGCGTGGCGCTTTCTCATAGCTCA
CGCTGTAGGTATCTCAGTTCGGTGTAGGTCGTTCGCTCCAAGCTGGGCTGTGTGCACGAACCCCCCGTTC
AGCCCGACCGCTGCGCCTTATCCGGTAACTATCGTCTTGAGTCCAACCCGGTAAGACACGACTTATCGCC
ACTGGCAGCAGCCACTGGTAACAGGATTAGCAGAGCGAGGTATGTAGGCGGTGCTACAGAGTTCTTGAAG
TGGTGGCCTAACTACGGCTACACTAGAAGAACAGTATTTGGTATCTGCGCTCTGCTGAAGCCAGTTACCT
TCGGAAAAAGAGTTGGTAGCTCTTGATCCGGCAAACAAACCACCGCTGGTAGCGGTGGTTTTTTTGTTTG
CAAGCAGCAGATTACGCGCAGAAAAAAAGGATCTCAAGAAGATCCTTTGATCTTTTCTACGGGGTCTGAC
GCTCAGTGGAACGAAAACTCACGTTAAGGGATTTTGGTCATGAGATTATCAAAAAGGATCTTCACCTAGA
TCCTTTTAAATTAAAAATGAAGTTTTAAATCAATCTAAAGTATATATGAGTAAACTTGGTCTGACAGTTA
CCAATGCTTAATCAGTGAGGCACCTATCTCAGCGATCTGTCTATTTCGTTCATCCATAGTTGCCTGACTC
CCCGTCGTGTAGATAACTACGATACGGGAGGGCTTACCATCTGGCCCCAGTGCTGCAATGATACCGCGAG
AACCACGCTCACCGGCTCCAGATTTATCAGCAATAAACCAGCCAGCCGGAAGGGCCGAGCGCAGAAGTGG
TCCTGCAACTTTATCCGCCTCCATCCAGTCTATTAATTGTTGCCGGGAAGCTAGAGTAAGTAGTTCGCCA
GTTAATAGTTTGCGCAACGTTGTTGCCATTGCTACAGGCATCGTGGTGTCACGCTCGTCGTTTGGTATGG
CTTCATTCAGCTCCGGTTCCCAACGATCAAGGCGAGTTACATGATCCCCCATGTTGTGCAAAAAAGCGGT
TAGCTCCTTCGGTCCTCCGATCGTTGTCAGAAGTAAGTTGGCCGCAGTGTTATCACTCATGGTTATGGCA
GCACTGCATAATTCTCTTACTGTCATGCCATCCGTAAGATGCTTTTCTGTGACTGGTGAGTACTCAACCA
AGTCATTCTGAGAATAGTGTATGCGGCGACCGAGTTGCTCTTGCCCGGCGTCAATACGGGATAATACCGC
GCCACATAGCAGAACTTTAAAAGTGCTCATCATTGGAAAACGTTCTTCGGGGCGAAAACTCTCAAGGATC
TTACCGCTGTTGAGATCCAGTTCGATGTAACCCACTCGTGCACCCAACTGATCTTCAGCATCTTTTACTT
TCACCAGCGTTTCTGGGTGAGCAAAAACAGGAAGGCAAAATGCCGCAAAAAAGGGAATAAGGGCGACACG
GAAATGTTGAATACTCATACTCTTCCTTTTTCAATATTATTGAAGCATTTATCAAGGTTATTGTCTCATG
AGCGGATACATATTTGAATGTATTTAGAAAAATAAACAAATAGGGGTTCCGCGCACGAATTGGCCAGCGC
TGCCATTTTTGGGGTGAGGCCGTTCGCGGCCGAGGGGCGCAGCCCCTGGGGGGATGGGAGGCCCGCGTTA
GCGGGCCGGGAGGGTTCGAGAAGGGGGGGCACCCCCCTTCGGCGTGCGCGGTCACGCGCACAGGGCGCAG
CCCTGGTTAAAAACAAGGTTTATAAATATTGGTTTAAAAGCAGGTTAAAAGACAGGTTAGCGGTGGCCGA
AAAACGGGCGGAAACCCTTGCAAATGCTGGATTTTCTGCCTGTGGACAGCCCCTCAAATGTCAATAGGTG
CGCCCCTCATCTGTCAGCACTCTGCCCCTCAAGTGTCAAGGATCGCGCCCCTCATCTGTCAGTAGTCGCG
CCCCTCAAGTGTCAATACCGCAGGGCACTTATCCCCAGGCTTGTCCACATCATCTGTGGGAAACTCGCGT
AAAATCAGGCGTTTTCGCCGATTTGCGAGGCTGGCCAGCTCCACGTCGCCGGCCGAAATCGAGCCTGCCC
CTCATCTGTCAACGCCGCGCCGGGTGAGTCGGCCCCTCAAGTGTCAACGTCCGCCCCTCATCTGTCAGTG
AGGGCCAAGTTTTCCGCGAGGTATCCACAACGCCGGCGGCCGCGGTGTCTCGCACACGGCTTCGACGGCG
TTTCTGGCGCGTTTGCAGGGCCATAGACGGCCGCCAGCCCAGCGGCGAGGGCAACCAGCCCGGTGAGCGT
CGCAAAGGAGATCCTGATCTGACTGATGGGCTGCCTGTATCGAGTGGTGATTTTGTGCCGAGCTGCCGGT
CGGGGAGCTGTTGGCTGGCTGGTGGCAGGATATATTGTGGTGTAAACAAATTGACGCTTAGACAACTTAA
TAACACATTGCGGACGTTTTTAATGTACTGGGGTGGATGCAGTGGGCCCCACTCTGCTTGAAGACAAGCA
AGGCGGCAGGGAGAGTTTTAACATTGACTAGCGTGCTGATAATTTGTGAGAAATAATAATTGACAAGTAG
ATACTGACATTTGAGAAGAGCTTCTGAACTGTTATTAGTAACAAAAATGGAAAGCTGATGCACGGAAAAA
GGAAAGAAAAAGCCATACTTTTTTTTAGGTAGGAAAAGAAAAAGCCATACGAGACTGATGTCTCTCAGAT
GGGCCGGGATCTGTCTATCTAGCAGGCAGCAGCCCTACCAACCTCACGGGCCAGCAATTACGAGTCCTTC
TAAAACGTCCCGCCGAGGGCGCGTGGCCGTGCTGTGCAGCAGCACGTCTAACATTAGTCCCACCTCGCCA
GTTTACAGGGAGCAGAACCAGCTTATAAGCGGAGGCGCGGCACCAAGAAGCAAAATTACTGATGAGTCCG
TGAGGACGAAACGAGTAAGCTCGTCTAATTTCTACTAAGTGTAGATTGAGACCGCAGCTGGCACGACAGG
TTTGCCGACTGGAAAGCGGGCAGTGAGCGCAACGCAATTAATGTGAGTTAGCTCACTCATTAGGCACCCC
AGGCTTTACACTTTATGCTTCCGGCTCGTATGTTGTGTGGAATTGTGAGCGGATAACAATTTCACACAGG
AAACAGCTATGACCATGATTACGCCAAGCTTGCATGCCTGCAGGTCGACTCTAGAGGATCCCCGGGTACC
GAGCTCGAATTCACTGGCCGTCGTTTTACAACGTCGTGACTGGGAAAACCCTGGCGTTACCCAACTTAAT
CGCCTTGCAGCACATCCCCCTTTCGCCAGCTGGCGTAATAGCGAAGAGGCCCGCACCGATCGCCCTTCCC
AACAGTTGCGCAGCCTGAATGGCGAATGGCGCCTGATGCGGTATTTTCTCCTTACGCATCTGTGCGGTAT
TTCACACCGCATATGGTGCACTCTCAGTACAATCTGCTCTGATGCCGCATAGTTAAGCCAGCCCCGACAC
CCGCCAACACCCGCTGACGCGCCCTGACGGGCTTGTCTGCTCCCGGCATCCGCTTACAGACAAGCTGTGA
CGGTCTCAGGCCGGCATGGTCCCAGCCTCCTCGCTGGCGCCGGCTGGGCAACATGCTTCGGCATGGCGAA
TGGGACTTTTTACTATTGTCTTCAGTC
Features (pLannotate 1.2.2; 16 found; start..end, strand, type, name):
     25..49      +  misc_feature   RB T-DNA repeat: right border repeat from nopaline C58 T-DNA
    161..181     -  CDS            TetR (fragment): tetracycline resistance regulatory protein; tetR
    208..1353    -  CDS            trfA: TRFA_ECOLX - Experimental evidence at protein level: Swiss-Prot protein existence level 1. Also involved in plasmid copy number control, promoting intermolecular coupling of protein bound iterons at oriV, which inhibits replication initiation. From Escherichia coli.
   1689..2277    -  rep_origin     ori: high-copy-number ColE1/pMB1/pBR322/pUC origin of replication
   2448..3308    -  CDS            AmpR: β-lactamase; bla; confers resistance to ampicillin, carbenicillin, and related antibiotics
   3309..3413    -  promoter       AmpR promoter: bla
   3500..4131    -  rep_origin     oriV: incP origin of replication
   4223..4247    +  misc_feature   LB T-DNA repeat: left border repeat from nopaline C58 T-DNA
   4749..4772    +  misc_RNA       sTRSV HHRz (fragment): hammerhead ribozyme from the tobacco ringspot virus satellite RNA (Khvorova et al., 2003)
   4814..4856    +  CDS            lacI (fragment): lac repressor; lacI; The lac repressor binds to the lac operator to inhibit transcription in E. coli. This inhibition can be relieved by adding lactose or isopropyl-β-D-thiogalactopyranoside (IPTG).
   4869..4890    +  protein_bind   CAP binding site: CAP binding activates transcription in the presence of cAMP. E. coli catabolite activator protein
   4905..4935    +  promoter       lac promoter: promoter for the E. coli lac operon
   4943..4959    +  protein_bind   lac operator: The lac repressor binds to the lac operator to inhibit transcription in E. coli. This inhibition can be relieved by adding lactose or isopropyl-β-D-thiogalactopyranoside (IPTG). lac repressor encoded by lacI
   4996..5052    -  misc_feature   MCS: pUC18/19 multiple cloning site
   5049..5206    +  CDS            lacZα (fragment): LacZα fragment of β-galactosidase; lacZ fragment
   5212..5311    -  misc_feature   bom (fragment): basis of mobility region from pBR322
