[The description below was written by a language model from this plasmid's Addgene catalogue record and pLannotate feature annotations shown in this document.]
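Description:
EC70210 is a Golden Gate level 1, position 2 acceptor plasmid from a CRISPR mutagenesis toolkit developed for barley and wheat, used to clone protospacers for Cas12a editing. The catalogue lists the backbone as unknown, but the feature table shows the hallmarks of a binary-type level 1 vector. Nopaline C58 T-DNA left and right border repeats flank the cargo region. A high-copy ColE1/pUC origin supports propagation in E. coli, and an incP oriV with the trfA replication initiator gene provides broad-host-range replication. Bacterial selection is by ampicillin through a β-lactamase gene with its native promoter.

The payload is a guide RNA expression cassette described as Cas12a HH-DR-HDV, driven by the TaU3 promoter; by its name this is a wheat U3 small nuclear RNA promoter, although neither it nor the HDV element was annotated in the feature table. In this design the Cas12a direct repeat (the species is given as Lachnospiraceae bacterium, so an LbCas12a-type repeat) and the inserted spacer sit between a hammerhead ribozyme and a hepatitis delta virus ribozyme. Self-cleavage by the two ribozymes trims the transcript to a crRNA with defined ends. A fragment matching a hammerhead ribozyme is annotated just upstream of a lac promoter/operator, pUC-style multiple cloning site and lacZα fragment. This layout suggests that the lacZα cassette is a placeholder at the spacer position, which fits LacZ being listed as the selectable marker: replacing it with a protospacer would allow blue/white screening of recombinants. The exact cloning sites are not recorded. The finished guide unit would then be assembled with other level 1 modules into a higher-level construct for cereal transformation.
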