Addgene plasmid #209478: EC70210
Purpose: Cloning protospacers for Cas12a editing
Depositing lab: Wendy Harwood & Cristobal Uauy. Depositing organization: John Innes Centre. Publication: An optimised CRISPR Cas9 and Cas12a mutagenesis toolkit for Barley and Wheat. Lawrenson T, Clarke M, Kirby R, Forner M, Steuernagel B, Brown JKM, Harwood W. Plant Methods. 2024 Aug 13;20(1):123. doi: 10.1186/s13007-024-01234-y. PubMed 39138524.
Backbone
  Vector backbone: Unknown
  Vector type: CRISPR
  Selectable markers: LacZ
Growth in bacteria
  Bacterial resistance: Ampicillin, 100 μg/mL
  Growth temperature: 37°C
  Growth strain: DH5alpha
  Copy number: High Copy
Gene/Insert
  Gene/Insert name: Cas12a HH-DR-HDV
  Species: Lachnospiraceae bacterium
  Promoter: TaU3
  Cloning method: Restriction Enzyme; 5′ cloning site unknown (unknown if destroyed)
Terms and licenses: Academic/Nonprofit Terms; Industry Terms: Not Available to Industry
Depositor comments: GoldeGate level 1 position 2
How to cite: EC70210 was a gift from Wendy Harwood & Cristobal Uauy (Addgene plasmid # 209478 ; http://n2t.net/addgene:209478 ; RRID:Addgene_209478)
